>Addgene plasmid #138754 | pPD033 Reporter Template v1 (Far Spaced) | addgene full sequence | sequence record 320118 | Addgene NGS Result
GACGGATCGGGAGATCTGAATTCGAGACCACAGGTCTCGGATCCTGAGTAGTGCGCGAGCAAAATTTAAG
CTACAACAAGGCAAGGCTTGACCGACAATTGCATGAAGAATCTGCTTAGGGTTAGGCGTTTTGCGCTGCT
TCGCGATGTACGGGCCAGATATACGATCCCTCTAGAGGGTATATAATGGGGGCCACTAGTCTACTACCAG
AGCTCATCGCTAGCGCCACCATGGTGAGCAAGGGCGAGGAGCTGTTCACCGGGGTGGTGCCCATCCTGGT
CGAGCTGGACGGCGACGTAAACGGCCACAAGTTCAGCGTGTCCGGCGAGGGCGAGGGCGATGCCACCTAC
GGCAAGCTGACCCTGAAGTTCATCTGCACCACCGGCAAGCTGCCCGTGCCCTGGCCCACCCTCGTGACCA
CCTTCGGCTACGGCCTGCAGTGCTTCGCCCGCTACCCCGACCACATGAAGCAGCACGACTTCTTCAAGTC
CGCCATGCCCGAAGGCTACGTCCAGGAGCGCACCATCTTCTTCAAGGACGACGGCAACTACAAGACCCGC
GCCGAGGTGAAGTTCGAGGGCGACACCCTGGTGAACCGCATCGAGCTGAAGGGCATCGACTTCAAGGAGG
ACGGCAACATCCTGGGGCACAAGCTGGAGTACAACTACAACAGCCACAACGTCTATATCATGGCCGACAA
GCAGAAGAACGGCATCAAGGTGAACTTCAAGATCCGCCACAACATCGAGGACGGCAGCGTGCAGCTCGCC
GACCACTACCAGCAGAACACCCCCATCGGCGACGGCCCCGTGCTGCTGCCCGACAACCACTACCTGAGCT
ACCAGTCCGCCCTGAGCAAAGACCCCAACGAGAAGCGCGATCACATGGTCCTGCTGGAGTTCGTGACCGC
CGCCGGGATCACTCTCGGCATGGACGAGCTGTACAAGTAGGCGGCCGCTCGAGTCTAGAGGGCCCGTTTA
AACCCGCTGATCAGCCTCGACTGTGCCTTCTAGTTGCCAGCCATCTGTTGTTTGCCCCTCCCCCGTGCCT
TCCTTGACCCTGGAAGGTGCCACTCCCACTGTCCTTTCCTAATAAAATGAGGAAATTGCATCGCATTGTC
TGAGTAGGTGTCATTCTATTCTGGGGGGTGGGGTGGGGCAGGACAGCAAGGGGGAGGATTGGGAAGACAA
TAGCAGGCATGCTGGGGATGCGGTGGGCTCTATGGCTTCTGAGGCGGAAAGAACCAGCTGGGGCTCTAGG
GGGTATCCCC
[124 nt withheld, positions 1271-1394]
C
[91 nt withheld, positions 1396-1486]
A
[49 nt withheld, positions 1488-1536]
CCTTTGACGTTGGAGTCCACGTTCTTT
[37 nt withheld, positions 1564-1600]
ACCCTATCTCGGTCTATTCTTTTGATTTATAAGGGATTTTGCCGATTTCGGCCTATTGGTTAAAAAATGA
GCTGATTTAACAAAAATTTAACGCGAATTAATTCTGTGGAATGTGTGTCAGTTAGGCTCAATTAGTCAGC
AACCATAGTCCCGCCCCTAACTCCGCCCATCCCGCCCCTAACTCCGCCCAGTTCCGCCCATTCTCCGCCC
CATGGCTGACTAATTTTTTTTATTTATGCAGAGGCCGAGGCCGCCTCTGCCTCTGAGCTATTCCAGAAGT
AGTGAGGAGGCTTTTTTGGAGGCCTAGGCTTTTGCAAAAAGCTCCCGGGAGCTTGTATATCCATTTTCGG
AGGTTGGGCTTCGGAATCGTTTTCCGGGACGCCGGCTGGATGATCCTCCAGCGCGGGGATCTCATGCTGG
AGTTCTTCGCCCACCCCAACTTGTTTATTGCAGCTTATAATGGTTACAAATAAAGCAATAGCATCACAAA
TTTCACAAATAAAGCATTTTTTTCACTGCATTCTAGTTGTGGTTTGTCCAAACTCATCAATGTATCTTAT
CATGTCTGTATACCGTCGACCTCTAGCTAGAGCTTGGCGTAATCATGGTCATAGCTGTTTCCTGTGTGAA
ATTGTTATCCGCTCACAATTCCACACAACATACGAGCCGGAAGCATAAAGTGTAAAGCCTGGGGTGCCTA
ATGAGTGAGCTAACTCACATTAATTGCGTTGCGCTCACTGCCCGCTTTCCAGTCGGGAAACCTGTCGTGC
CAGCTGCATTAATGAATCGGCCAACGCGCGGGGAGAGGCGGTTTGCGTATTGGGCGCTCTTCCGCTTCCT
CGCTCACTGACTCGCTGCGCTCGGTCGTTCGGCTGCGGCGAGCGGTATCAGCTCACTCAAAGGCGGTAAT
ACGGTTATCCACAGAATCAGGGGATAACGCAGGAAAGAACATGTGAGCAAAAGGCCAGCAAAAGGCCAGG
AACCGTAAAAAGGCCGCGTTGCTGGCGTTTTTCCATAGGCTCCGCCCCCCTGACGAGCATCACAAAAATC
GACGCTCAAGTCAGAGGTGGCGAAACCCGACAGGACTATAAAGATACCAGGCGTTTCCCCCTGGAAGCTC
CCTCGTGCGCTCTCCTGTTCCGACCCTGCCGCTTACCGGATACCTGTCCGCCTTTCTCCCTTCGGGAAGC
GTGGCGCTTTCTCATAGCTCACGCTGTAGGTATCTCAGTTCGGTGTAGGTCGTTCGCTCCAAGCTGGGCT
GTGTGCACGAACCCCCCGTTCAGCCCGACCGCTGCGCCTTATCCGGTAACTATCGTCTTGAGTCCAACCC
GGTAAGACACGACTTATCGCCACTGGCAGCAGCCACTGGTAACAGGATTAGCAGAGCGAGGTATGTAGGC
GGTGCTACAGAGTTCTTGAAGTGGTGGCCTAACTACGGCTACACTAGAAGAACAGTATTTGGTATCTGCG
CTCTGCTGAAGCCAGTTACCTTCGGAAAAAGAGTTGGTAGCTCTTGATCCGGCAAACAAACCACCGCTGG
TAGCGGTGGTTTTTTTGTTTGCAAGCAGCAGATTACGCGCAGAAAAAAAGGATCTCAAGAAGATCCTTTG
ATCTTTTCTACGGGGTCTGACGCTCAGTGGAACGAAAACTCACGTTAAGGGATTTTGGTCATGAGATTAT
CAAAAAGGATCTTCACCTAGATCCTTTTAAATTAAAAATGAAGTTTTAAATCAATCTAAAGTATATATGA
GTAAACTTGGTCTGACAGTTACCAATGCTTAATCAGTGAGGCACCTATCTCAGCGATCTGTCTATTTCGT
TCATCCATAGTTGCCTGACTCCCCGTCGTGTAGATAACTACGATACGGGAGGGCTTACCATCTGGCCCCA
GTGCTGCAATGATACCGCGAGATCCACGCTCACCGGCTCCAGATTTATCAGCAATAAACCAGCCAGCCGG
AAGGGCCGAGCGCAGAAGTGGTCCTGCAACTTTATCCGCCTCCATCCAGTCTATTAATTGTTGCCGGGAA
GCTAGAGTAAGTAGTTCGCCAGTTAATAGTTTGCGCAACGTTGTTGCCATTGCTACAGGCATCGTGGTGT
CACGCTCGTCGTTTGGTATGGCTTCATTCAGCTCCGGTTCCCAACGATCAAGGCGAGTTACATGATCCCC
CATGTTGTGCAAAAAAGCGGTTAGCTCCTTCGGTCCTCCGATCGTTGTCAGAAGTAAGTTGGCCGCAGTG
TTATCACTCATGGTTATGGCAGCACTGCATAATTCTCTTACTGTCATGCCATCCGTAAGATGCTTTTCTG
TGACTGGTGAGTACTCAACCAAGTCATTCTGAGAATAGTGTATGCGGCGACCGAGTTGCTCTTGCCCGGC
GTCAATACGGGATAATACCGCGCCACATAGCAGAACTTTAAAAGTGCTCATCATTGGAAAACGTTCTTCG
GGGCGAAAACTCTCAAGGATCTTACCGCTGTTGAGATCCAGTTCGATGTAACCCACTCGTGCACCCAACT
GATCTTCAGCATCTTTTACTTTCACCAGCGTTTCTGGGTGAGCAAAAACAGGAAGGCAAAATGCCGCAAA
AAAGGGAATAAGGGCGACACGGAAATGTTGAATACTCATACTCTTCCTTTTTCAATATTATTGAAGCATT
TATCAGGGTTATTGTCTCATGAGCGGATACATATTTGAATGTATTTAGAAAAATAAACAAATAGGGGTTC
CGCGCACATTTCCCCGAAAAGTGCCACCTGACGTC
Features (pLannotate 1.2.2; 16 found; start..end, strand, type, name):
    173..189     +  promoter       minP (fragment): minimal TATA-box promoter with low basal activity
    231..947     +  CDS            EYFP: EYFP is a basic (constitutively fluorescent) green/yellow fluorescent protein published in 1996, derived from Aequorea victoria. It is reported to be a very rapidly-maturing weak dimer with high acid sensitivity.
   1001..1225    +  polyA_signal   bGH poly(A) signal: bovine growth hormone polyadenylation signal
   1229..1250    +  promoter       SV40 promoter (fragment): SV40 enhancer and early promoter
   1271..1699    +  rep_origin     f1 ori (sequence partly withheld): f1 bacteriophage origin of replication; arrow indicates direction of (+) strand synthesis
   1704..1726    +  promoter       SV40 promoter (fragment): SV40 enhancer and early promoter
   1727..1918    +  promoter       SV40 promoter: SV40 early promoter
   1945..2043    +  CDS            ble (fragment): BLE_KLEPN - Experimental evidence at protein level: Swiss-Prot protein existence level 1. Binding protein with a strong affinity to the bleomycin family of antibiotics. Binds to CL990; an antimitotic-antibiotic compound. From Klebsiella pneumoniae.
   2038..2159    +  polyA_signal   SV40 poly(A) signal: SV40 polyadenylation signal
   2232..2248    -  protein_bind   lac operator: The lac repressor binds to the lac operator to inhibit transcription in E. coli. This inhibition can be relieved by adding lactose or isopropyl-β-D-thiogalactopyranoside (IPTG). lac repressor encoded by lacI
   2256..2286    -  promoter       lac promoter: promoter for the E. coli lac operon
   2301..2322    -  protein_bind   CAP binding site: CAP binding activates transcription in the presence of cAMP. E. coli catabolite activator protein
   2335..2427    -  CDS            lacI (fragment): lac repressor; lacI; The lac repressor binds to the lac operator to inhibit transcription in E. coli. This inhibition can be relieved by adding lactose or isopropyl-β-D-thiogalactopyranoside (IPTG).
   2610..3198    -  rep_origin     ori: high-copy-number ColE1/pMB1/pBR322/pUC origin of replication
   3369..4229    -  CDS            AmpR: β-lactamase; bla; confers resistance to ampicillin, carbenicillin, and related antibiotics
   4230..4334    -  promoter       AmpR promoter: bla
