[The description below was written by a language model from this plasmid's Addgene catalogue record and pLannotate feature annotations shown in this document.]
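Description:
pPD033 Reporter Template v1 (Far Spaced) is an empty-backbone mammalian expression plasmid of about 4.4 kb from the COMET synthetic biology toolkit, designed as a scaffold for building custom inducible promoters that drive a fluorescent readout. It is maintained in E. coli at high copy through a ColE1/pUC-type origin and selected with ampicillin via the β-lactamase gene under its own promoter. An f1 phage origin is also present. The feature table additionally shows an SV40 early promoter followed only by a short fragment of the bleomycin-resistance (ble) gene and an SV40 polyadenylation signal, so an intact mammalian selection marker does not appear to be annotated. Remnants of lac regulatory elements (lac promoter, operator, CAP site and a lacI fragment) are backbone carry-over.

The functional cassette consists of a minimal TATA-box promoter with low basal activity, an EYFP coding sequence and a bovine growth hormone polyadenylation signal. No insert is included: users add arrays of transcription factor binding sites upstream of the minimal promoter by BsaI Golden Gate assembly, so that EYFP is expressed only when a cognate synthetic activator engages the assembled promoter. In this "far spaced" version the insertion site has been moved 174 bp away from the minimal promoter, which allows comparison with the close- and mid-spaced sister templates (pPD027 and pPD032) to test how binding-site distance affects output. The depositor notes that this early template uses palindromic sticky ends, which raises the risk of multiple insertions, and that the later v3 template is generally preferred except for such spacing comparisons.
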