Addgene plasmid #138754: pPD033 Reporter Template v1 (Far Spaced)
Purpose: (Empty Backbone) Template for COMET promoters, expresses EYFP reporter upon promoter activation.
Depositing lab: Joshua Leonard. Depositing organization: Northwestern University. Publication: The COMET toolkit for composing customizable genetic programs in mammalian cells. Donahue PS, Draut JW, Muldoon JJ, Edelstein HI, Bagheri N, Leonard JN. Nat Commun. 2020 Feb 7;11(1):779. doi: 10.1038/s41467-019-14147-5. PubMed 32034124.
Backbone
  Vector backbone: pPD033 Reporter Template v1 (Far Spaced)
  Vector type: Mammalian Expression, Synthetic Biology
Growth in bacteria
  Bacterial resistance: Ampicillin, 100 μg/mL
  Growth temperature: 37°C
  Growth strain: DH5alpha
  Copy number: High Copy
Gene/Insert
  Gene/Insert name: None
Terms and licenses: Academic/Nonprofit Terms; Industry Terms: Not Available to Industry
Depositor comments: Compatible with BsaI Golden Gate system. This is an early version of the template and uses palindromic sticky ends, increasing the risk of multiple insertion. Generally, template v3 should be used to avoid this risk. However, this template can be used for comparing close/mid/far spaced promoters with pPD027 and pPD032. Insertion site moved 174 bp from minimal promoter. Leonard Lab plasmid reference number: L1272
How to cite: pPD033 Reporter Template v1 (Far Spaced) was a gift from Joshua Leonard (Addgene plasmid # 138754 ; http://n2t.net/addgene:138754 ; RRID:Addgene_138754)
