>Addgene plasmid #138754 | pPD033 Reporter Template v1 (Far Spaced) | depositor partial sequence | sequence record 268175 | Promoter insertion template
AGATCTGAATTCGAGACCACAGGTCTCGGATCCTGAGTAGTGCGCGAGCAAAATTTAAGCTACAACAAGG
CAAGGCTTGACCGACAATTGCATGAAGAATCTGCTTAGGGTTAGGCGTTTTGCGCTGCTTCGCGATGTAC
GGGCCAGATATACGATCCCTCTAGAGGGTATATAATGGGGGCCACTAGTCTACTACCAGAGCTCATCGCT
AGC
